>Addgene plasmid #102666 | pZH512 | addgene full sequence | sequence record 199387 | Addgene NGS Result
TCCCTATCAGTGATAGAGATTGACATCCCTATCAGTGATAGAGATACTGAGCACATCAGCAGGACGCACT
GACCGAATTCATTAAAGCCGAGAAAGGTACCGCATGAGTAAAGGAGAAGAACTTTTCACTGGAGTTGTCC
CAATTCTTGTTGAATTAGATGGTGATGTTAATGGGCACAAATTTTCTGTCAGTGGAGAGGGTGAAGGTGA
TGCAACATACGGAAAACTTACCCTTAAATTTATTTGCACTACTGGAAAACTACCTGTTCCATGGCCAACA
CTTGTCACTACTTTCGCGTATGGTCTTCAATGCTTTGCGAGATACCCAGATCATATGAAACAGCATGACT
TTTTCAAGAGTGCCATGCCCGAAGGTTATGTACAGGAAAGAACTATATTTTTCAAAGATGACGGGAACTA
CAAGACACGTGCTGAAGTCAAGTTTGAAGGTGATACCCTTGTTAATAGAATCGAGTTAAAAGGTATTGAT
TTTAAAGAAGATGGAAACATTCTTGGACACAAATTGGAATACAACTATAACTCACACAATGTATACATCA
TGGCAGACAAACAAAAGAATGGAATCAAAGTTAACTTCAAAATTAGACACAACATTGAAGATGGAAGCGT
TCAACTAGCAGACCATTATCAACAAAATACTCCAATTGGCGATGGCCCTGTCCTTTTACCAGACAACCAT
TACCTGTCCACACAATCTGCCCTTTCGAAAGATCCCAACGAAAAGAGAGACCACATGGTCCTTCTTGAGT
TTGTAACAGCTGCTGGGATTACACATGGCATGGATGAACTATACAAATAATAATCTAGCAGGAGGATTTC
ACCATGTCTAGATTAGATAAAAGTAAAGTGATTAACAGCGCATTAGAGCTGCTTAATGAGGTCGGAATCG
AAGGTTTAACAACCCGTAAACTCGCCCAGAAGCTAGGTGTAGAGCAGCCTACATTGTATTGGCATGTAAA
AAATAAGCGGGCTTTGCTCGACGCCTTAGCCATTGAGATGTTAGATAGGCACCATACTCACTTTTGCCCT
TTAGAAGGGGAAAGCTGGCAAGATTTTTTACGTAATAACGCTAAAAGTTTTAGATGTGCTTTACTAAGTC
ATCGCGATGGAGCAAAAGTACATTTAGGTACACGGCCTACAGAAAAACAGTATGAAACTCTCGAAAATCA
ATTAGCCTTTTTATGCCAACAAGGTTTTTCACTAGAGAATGCATTATATGCACTCAGCGCTGTGGGGCAT
TTTACTTTAGGTTGCGTATTGGAAGATCAAGAGCATCAAGTCGCTAAAGAAGAAAGGGAAACACCTACTA
CTGATAGTATGCCGCCATTATTACGACAAGCTATCGAATTATTTGATCACCAAGGTGCAGAGCCAGCCTT
CTTATTCGGCCTTGAATTGATCATCTGCGGATTAGAAAAACAACTTAAATGTGAAAGTGGGTCTTAATAA
CTGCAGCCCGGGGGATCCCATGGTACGCGTGCTAGAGGCATCAAATAAAACGAAAGGCTCAGTCGAAAGA
CTGGGCCTTTCGTTTTATAAGCTTGGCGTAATCATGGTCATAGCTGTTTCCTGTGTGAAATTGTTATCCG
CTCACAATTCCACACAACATACGAGCCGGAAGCATAAAGTGTAAAGCCTGGGGTGCCTAATGAGTGAGCT
AACTCACATTAATTGCGTTGCGCTCACTGCCCGCTTTCCAGTCGGGAAACCTGTCGTGCCAGCTGCATTA
ATGAATCGGCCAACGCGCGGGGAGAGGCGGTTTGCGTATTGGGCGCTCTTCCGCTTCCTCGCTCACTGAC
TCGCTGCGCTCGGTCGTTCGGCTGCGGCGAGCGGTATCAGCTCACTCAAAGGCGGTAATACGGTTATCCA
CAGAATCAGGGGATAACGCAGGAAAGAACATGTGAGCAAAAGGCCAGCAAAAGGCCAGGAACCGTAAAAA
GGCGCGCTAGCGGAGTGTATACTGGCTTACTATGTTGGCACTGATGAGGGTGTCAGTGAAGTGCTTCATG
TGGCAGGAGAAAAAAGGCTGCACCGGTGCGTCAGCAGAATATGTGATACAGGATATATTCCGCTTCCTCG
CTCACTGACTCGCTACGCTCGGTCGTTCGACTGCGGCGAGCGGAAATGGCTTACGAACGGGGCGGAGATT
TCCTGGAAGATGCCAGGAAGATACTTAACAGGGAAGTGAGAGGGCCGCGGCAAAGCCGTTTTTCCATAGG
CTCCGCCCCCCTGACAAGCATCACGAAATCTGACGCTCAAATCAGTGGTGGCGAAACCCGACAGGACTAT
AAAGATACCAGGCGTTTCCCCCTGGCGGCTCCCTCGTGCGCTCTCCTGTTCCTGCCTTTCGGTTTACCGG
TGTCATTCCGCTGTTATGGCCGCGTTTGTCTCATTCCACGCCTGACACTCAGTTCCGGGTAGGCAGTTCG
CTCCAAGCTGGACTGTATGCACGAACCCCCCGTTCAGTCCGACCGCTGCGCCTTATCCGGTAACTATCGT
CTTGAGTCCAACCCGGAAAGACATGCAAAAGCACCACTGGCAGCAGCCACTGGTAATTGATTTAGAGGAG
TTAGTCTTGAAGTCATGCGCCGGTTAAGGCTAAACTGAAAGGACAAGTTTTGGTGACTGCGCTCCTCCAA
GCCAGTTACCTCGGTTCAAAGAGTTGGTAGCTCAGAGAACCTTCGAAAAACCGCCCTGCAAGGCGGTTTT
TTCGTTTTCAGAGCAAGAGATTACGCGCAGACCAAAACGATCTCAAGAAGATCATCTTATTAATCAGATA
AAATATAGATCTTTTCTACGGGGTCTGACGCTCAGTGGAACGAAAACTCACGTTAAGGGATTTTGGTCAT
GAGATTATCAAAAAGGATCTTCACCTAGATCCTTTTAAATTAAAAATGAAGTTTTAAATCAATCTAAAGT
ATATATGAGTAAACTTGGTCTGACAGTTACCAATGCTTAATCAGTGAGGCACCTATCTCAGCGATCTGTC
TATTTCGTTCATCCATAGTTGCCTGACTCCCCGTCGTGTAGATAACTACGATACGGGAGGGCTTACCATC
TGGCCCCAGTGCTGCAATGATACCGCGAGACCCACGCTCACCGGCTCCAGATTTATCAGCAATAAACCAG
CCAGCCGGAAGGGCCGAGCGCAGAAGTGGTCCTGCAACTTTATCCGCCTCCATCCAGTCTATTAATTGTT
GCCGGGAAGCTAGAGTAAGTAGTTCGCCAGTTAATAGTTTGCGCAACGTTGTTGCCATTGCTACAGGCAT
CGTGGTGTCACGCTCGTCGTTTGGTATGGCTTCATTCAGCTCCGGTTCCCAACGATCAAGGCGAGTTACA
TGATCCCCCATGTTGTGCAAAAAAGCGGTTAGCTCCTTCGGTCCTCCGATCGTTGTCAGAAGTAAGTTGG
CCGCAGTGTTATCACTCATGGTTATGGCAGCACTGCATAATTCTCTTACTGTCATGCCATCCGTAAGATG
CTTTTCTGTGACTGGTGAGTACTCAACCAAGTCATTCTGAGAATAGTGTATGCGGCGACCGAGTTGCTCT
TGCCCGGCGTCAATACGGGATAATACCGCGCCACATAGCAGAACTTTAAAAGTGCTCATCATTGGAAAAC
GTTCTTCGGGGCGAAAACTCTCAAGGATCTTACCGCTGTTGAGATCCAGTTCGATGTAACCCACTCGTGC
ACCCAACTGATCTTCAGCATCTTTTACTTTCACCAGCGTTTCTGGGTGAGCAAAAACAGGAAGGCAAAAT
GCCGCAAAAAAGGGAATAAGGGCGACACGGAAATGTTGAATACTCATACTCTTCCTTTTTCAATATTATT
GAAGCATTTATCAGGGTTATTGTCTCATGAGCGGATACATATTTGAATGTATTTAGAAAAATAAACAAAT
AGGGGTTCCGCGCACATTTCCCCGAAAAGTGCCACCTGACGTCTAAGAAACCATTATTATCATGACATTA
ACCTATAAAAATAGGCGTATCACGAGGCCCTTTCGTCTCGCGCGTTTCGGTGATGACGGTGAAAACCTCT
GACACATGCAGCTCCCGGAGACGGTCACAGCTTGTCTGTAAGCGGATGCCGGGAGCAGACAAGCCCGTCA
GGGCGCGTCAGCGGGTGTTGGCGGGTGTCGGGGCTGGCTTAACTATGCGGCATCAGAGCAGATTGTACTG
AGAGTGCACCATATG
Features (pLannotate 1.2.2; 17 found; start..end, strand, type, name):
      1..74      +  promoter       PLtetO-1 promoter: modified phage lambda PL promoter with tet operator sites (Lutz and Bujard, 1997)
    104..817     +  CDS            GFPmut2: GFPmut2 is a basic (constitutively fluorescent) green fluorescent protein published in 1996, derived from Aequorea victoria. It is reported to be a very rapidly-maturing weak dimer.
    844..1464    +  CDS            tetR: TETR2_ECOLX - Experimental evidence at protein level: Swiss-Prot protein existence level 1. TetR is the repressor of the tetracycline resistance element; its N-terminal region forms a helix-turn-helix structure and binds DNA. Binding of tetracycline to TetR reduces the repressor affinity for the tetracycline resistance gene (tetA) promoter operator sites. From Escherichia coli.
   1471..1488    -  misc_feature   MCS (fragment): pBluescript multiple cloning site
   1512..1558    +  terminator     rrnB T1 terminator: transcription terminator T1 from the E. coli rrnB gene
   1601..1617    -  protein_bind   lac operator: The lac repressor binds to the lac operator to inhibit transcription in E. coli. This inhibition can be relieved by adding lactose or isopropyl-β-D-thiogalactopyranoside (IPTG). lac repressor encoded by lacI
   1625..1655    -  promoter       lac promoter: promoter for the E. coli lac operon
   1670..1691    -  protein_bind   CAP binding site: CAP binding activates transcription in the presence of cAMP. E. coli catabolite activator protein
   1704..1796    -  CDS            lacI (fragment): lac repressor; lacI; The lac repressor binds to the lac operator to inhibit transcription in E. coli. This inhibition can be relieved by adding lactose or isopropyl-β-D-thiogalactopyranoside (IPTG).
   1798..1931    -  rep_origin     RSF ori (fragment): Plasmids containing the RSF 1030 origin of replication can be propagated in E. coli cells that contain additional plasmids with compatible origins.
   1968..1989    +  misc_feature   bom (fragment): basis of mobility region from pBR322
   2088..2143    -  rep_origin     RSF ori (fragment): Plasmids containing the RSF 1030 origin of replication can be propagated in E. coli cells that contain additional plasmids with compatible origins.
   2231..2776    -  rep_origin     p15A ori: Plasmids containing the medium-copy-number p15A origin of replication can be propagated in E. coli cells that contain a second plasmid with the ColE1 origin.
   2967..3827    -  CDS            AmpR: β-lactamase; bla; confers resistance to ampicillin, carbenicillin, and related antibiotics
   3828..3932    -  promoter       AmpR promoter: bla
   4027..4062    +  CDS            rop (fragment): Rop protein, which maintains plasmids at low copy number; rop
   4164..4215    +  misc_feature   bom (fragment): basis of mobility region from pBR322
