[The description below was written by a language model from this plasmid's Addgene catalogue record and pLannotate feature annotations shown in this document.]
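Description:
pZH512 is a bacterial expression plasmid for Escherichia coli, built on a pUC57 backbone in which the original origin was replaced with the p15A origin. This gives a lower copy number and compatibility with ColE1-type plasmids. It is about 4.2 kb and is selected with ampicillin through the β-lactamase gene and its native promoter. The feature table also picks up short backbone remnants: lac promoter/operator and CAP site, and fragments of lacI, rop, bom, the RSF origin and a multiple cloning site. None of these appear to be part of the designed expression unit.

The payload is a single bicistronic operon driven by the PLtetO-1 promoter, a phage lambda PL derivative carrying tet operator sites. The first cistron encodes GFPmut2, a rapidly maturing green fluorescent protein variant of 714 bp, translated from what the record describes as a moderate-strength ribosome binding site. The second cistron encodes the TetR repressor, and the transcript ends at the rrnB T1 terminator. Because TetR is made from the same transcript it represses, the circuit is negatively autoregulated. Adding a tetracycline-class inducer lowers TetR affinity for the operators and raises expression of both genes together, with feedback buffering the output.

According to the associated publication, the system is intended to give inducible expression in E. coli with very low cell-to-cell variation. The GFPmut2 reading frame serves as both a reporter and a placeholder that can be swapped for a gene of interest by isothermal (Gibson) assembly.
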