Addgene plasmid #102666: pZH512
Purpose: Tetracycline inducible expression of GFPmut2 using bicistronic autoregulation; moderate ribosome binding site; GFPmut2 ORF can be replaced with gene of interest by isothermal assembly
Depositing lab: Zach Hensel. Depositing organization: Universidade Nova de Lisboa, Instituto de Tecnologia Quimica e Biologica Antonio Xavier NOVA (ITQB NOVA). Publication: A plasmid-based Escherichia coli gene expression system with cell-to-cell variation below the extrinsic noise limit. Hensel Z. PLoS One. 2017 Oct 30;12(10):e0187259. doi: 10.1371/journal.pone.0187259. eCollection 2017. PONE-D-17-11810 PubMed 29084263.
Backbone
  Vector backbone: pUC57 (ori changed to p15A)
  Backbone manufacturer: Genewiz
  Vector type: Bacterial Expression
Growth in bacteria
  Bacterial resistance: Ampicillin, 100 μg/mL
  Growth temperature: 37°C
  Growth strain: DH5alpha
  Copy number: Low Copy
Gene/Insert
  Gene/Insert name: GFPmut2
  Species: Synthetic
  Insert size (bp): 714
  Cloning method: Gibson Cloning
Terms and licenses: Academic/Nonprofit Terms; Industry Terms: Not Available to Industry
Depositor comments: Additional Insert: TetR . Please visit https://www.biorxiv.org/content/early/2017/09/23/192963 for bioRxiv preprint.
How to cite: pZH512 was a gift from Zach Hensel (Addgene plasmid # 102666 ; http://n2t.net/addgene:102666 ; RRID:Addgene_102666)
